Addgene plasmid #210160: pRH3054
Purpose: Protein quality control substrate and associated control YIp ADE2-LEU2 pTDH3::lys1-W151F-GFP::tADH1
Depositing lab: Randy Hampton. Depositing organization: University of California, San Diego (UCSD). Publication: Exploring the "misfolding problem" by systematic discovery and analysis of functional-but-degraded proteins. Flagg MP, Lam B, Lam DK, Le TM, Kao A, Slaiwa YI, Hampton RY. Mol Biol Cell. 2023 Dec 1;34(13):ar125. doi: 10.1091/mbc.E23-06-0248. Epub 2023 Sep 20. PubMed 37729018.
Backbone
  Vector backbone: pRH3022
  Vector type: Yeast Expression
Growth in bacteria
  Bacterial resistance: Ampicillin, 100 μg/mL
  Growth temperature: 37°C
  Growth strain: DH5alpha
  Copy number: High Copy
Gene/Insert
  Gene/Insert name: YIp ADE2-LEU2 pTDH3::lys1-W151F-GFP::tADH1
  Species: S. cerevisiae (budding yeast)
  Mutation: W151F
  Entrez Gene: LYS1 (a.k.a. YIR034C)
  Cloning method: Gibson Cloning
Terms and licenses: Academic/Nonprofit Terms; Industry Terms: Not Available to Industry
How to cite: pRH3054 was a gift from Randy Hampton (Addgene plasmid # 210160 ; http://n2t.net/addgene:210160 ; RRID:Addgene_210160)
