[The description below was written by a language model from this plasmid's Addgene catalogue record and pLannotate feature annotations shown in this document.]
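Description:
pRH3054 is a yeast integrating plasmid (YIp) of about 10.3 kb, built on the pRH3022 backbone by Gibson assembly, for expressing a GFP-tagged mutant of the Saccharomyces cerevisiae LYS1 gene. No yeast replication origin (2μ or CEN/ARS) is annotated, consistent with the YIp designation: stable maintenance in yeast depends on integration into the chromosome. The plasmid carries both ADE2 and LEU2, each with its native promoter. These can serve as auxotrophic selection markers and as homology for genomic targeting, although the record does not state which locus is used for integration. In E. coli it is propagated through the high-copy ColE1/pUC-type origin and selected with ampicillin via the β-lactamase gene. Remnants of a pBluescript-style backbone are also present: an f1 origin, lac promoter/operator and lacZα fragments, T3 and T7 promoters, and partial multiple cloning sites.

The expression cassette places the LYS1 coding sequence under the strong constitutive TDH3 (GAP) promoter. LYS1 encodes saccharopine dehydrogenase, which catalyses the final step of lysine biosynthesis. It is followed by a GFP coding sequence, recorded as a lys1-W151F-GFP fusion, and transcription ends at the ADH1 terminator. The insert carries the W151F substitution. The catalogue describes the plasmid as a "protein quality control substrate and associated control", and it comes from work on functional-but-degraded proteins. The record does not specify whether this variant is the degraded substrate or the control. The GFP tag allows the level of the fusion protein to be followed by fluorescence, as is typically done to assess degradation of quality control substrates in yeast.
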