Features (pLannotate 1.2.2; 25 found; start..end, strand, type, name):
     22..665     +  promoter       GAP promoter: S. cerevisiae TDH3; promoter for glyceraldehyde-3-phosphate dehydrogenase
    671..715     +  misc_feature   MCS (fragment): pBluescript multiple cloning site
    717..1835    +  CDS            LYS1: LYS1_YEAST - Experimental evidence at protein level: Swiss-Prot protein existence level 1. Catalyzes the NAD(+)-dependent cleavage of saccharopine to L- lysine and 2-oxoglutarate, the final step in the alpha-aminoadipate (AAA) pathway for lysine biosynthesis. From Saccharomyces cerevisiae (strain ATCC 204508 / S288c) (Baker's yeast).
   1863..2576    +  CDS            GFP: Aequoria victoria green fluorescent protein
   2597..2784    +  terminator     ADH1 terminator: S. cerevisiae ADH1; transcription terminator for the S. cerevisiae alcohol dehydrogenase 1 (ADH1) gene
   2789..2807    -  promoter       T7 promoter: promoter for bacteriophage T7 RNA polymerase
   2815..2970    +  CDS            lacZα (fragment): LacZα fragment of β-galactosidase; lacZ fragment
   2974..3402    +  rep_origin     f1 ori (sequence partly withheld): f1 bacteriophage origin of replication; arrow indicates direction of (+) strand synthesis
   3430..3481    -  misc_feature   bom (fragment): basis of mobility region from pBR322
   3637..5349    -  CDS            ADE2: PUR6_YEAST - Experimental evidence at protein level: Swiss-Prot protein existence level 1. From Saccharomyces cerevisiae (strain ATCC 204508 / S288c) (Baker's yeast).
   5350..5725    -  promoter       ADE2 promoter: S. cerevisiae ADE2
   5736..5849    +  rep_origin     f1 ori (fragment): f1 bacteriophage origin of replication; arrow indicates direction of (+) strand synthesis
   5850..5949    -  misc_feature   bom (fragment): basis of mobility region from pBR322
   6051..6086    -  CDS            rop (fragment): Rop protein, which maintains plasmids at low copy number; rop
   6399..7493    -  CDS            LEU2: 3-isopropylmalate dehydrogenase, required for leucine biosynthesis; S. cerevisiae LEU2; yeast auxotrophic marker
   7494..7901    -  promoter       LEU2 promoter: S. cerevisiae LEU2
   8069..8173    +  promoter       AmpR promoter: bla
   8174..9034    +  CDS            AmpR: β-lactamase; bla; confers resistance to ampicillin, carbenicillin, and related antibiotics
   9205..9793    +  rep_origin     ori: high-copy-number ColE1/pMB1/pBR322/pUC origin of replication
   9976..10068   +  CDS            lacI (fragment): lac repressor; lacI; The lac repressor binds to the lac operator to inhibit transcription in E. coli. This inhibition can be relieved by adding lactose or isopropyl-β-D-thiogalactopyranoside (IPTG).
  10081..10102   +  protein_bind   CAP binding site: CAP binding activates transcription in the presence of cAMP. E. coli catabolite activator protein
  10117..10147   +  promoter       lac promoter: promoter for the E. coli lac operon
  10155..10171   +  protein_bind   lac operator: The lac repressor binds to the lac operator to inhibit transcription in E. coli. This inhibition can be relieved by adding lactose or isopropyl-β-D-thiogalactopyranoside (IPTG). lac repressor encoded by lacI
  10216..10234   +  promoter       T3 promoter: promoter for bacteriophage T3 RNA polymerase
  10247..3       +  misc_feature   MCS (fragment) (across the origin): pBluescript multiple cloning site
>Addgene plasmid #210160 | pRH3054 | addgene full sequence | sequence record 415808 | Addgene NGS Result
GCTGCTTGGCGGTCGAGTTTATCATTATCAATACTGCCATTTCAAAGAATACGTAAATAATTAATAGTAG
TGATTTTCCTAACTTTATTTAGTCAAAAAATTAGCCTTTTAATTCTGCTGTAACCCGTACATGCCCAAAA
TAGGGGGCGGGTTACACAGAATATATAACATCGTAGGTGTCTGGGTGAACAGTTTATTCCTGGCATCCAC
TAAATATAATGGAGCCCGCTTTTTAAGCTGGCATCCAGAAAAAAAAAGAATCCCAGCACCAAAATATTGT
TTTCTTCACCAACCATCAGTTCATAGGTCCATTCTCTTAGCGCAACTACAGAGAACAGGGGCACAAACAG
GCAAAAAACGGGCACAACCTCAATGGAGTGATGCAACCTGCCTGGAGTAAATGATGACACAAGGCAATTG
ACCCACGCATGTATCTATCTCATTTTCTTACACCTTCTATTACCTTCTGCTCTCTCTGATTTGGAAAAAG
CTGAAAAAAAAGGTTGAAACCAGTTCCCTGAAATTATTCCCCTACTTGACTAATAAGTATATAAAGACGG
TAGGTATTGATTGTAATTCTGTAAATCTATTTCTTAAACTTCTTAAATTCTACTTTTATAGTTAGTCTTT
TTTTTAGTTTTAAAACACCAAGAACTTAGTTTCGACGGATCTGCAGGAATTCGATATCAAGCTTATCGAT
ACCGTCGACCTCGAGAATGGCTGCCGTCACATTACATCTAAGAGCTGAAACTAAACCCCTAGAGGCACGT
GCTGCCTTAACACCTACCACGGTTAAAAAACTGATAGCTAAGGGCTTCAAAATATATGTAGAGGACAGTC
CACAATCTACTTTCAATATTAACGAATATCGTCAAGCAGGTGCCATTATAGTGCCTGCAGGTTCATGGAA
AACCGCTCCACGCGACAGAATCATTATAGGTTTGAAGGAAATGCCTGAAACCGATACTTTCCCTCTAGTC
CACGAACACATCCAGTTTGCTCACTGCTACAAAGACCAAGCTGGGTGGCAAAATGTCCTTATGAGATTTA
TTAAGGGACACGGTACTCTATATGATTTGGAATTTTTGGAAAATGACCAAGGTAGAAGAGTTGCTGCCTT
TGGATTTTACGCTGGGTTCGCAGGTGCAGCCCTTGGTGTAAGAGACTTTGCATTCAAGCAAACGCATTCT
GACGATGAAGACTTGCCTGCAGTGTCGCCTTACCCCAATGAAAAGGCATTGGTTAAAGATGTTACCAAAG
ATTATAAAGAAGCCTTAGCCACCGGAGCCAGAAAGCCAACCGTGTTAATCATTGGTGCGCTAGGAAGATG
TGGTTCCGGTGCCATCGATCTGTTGCACAAAGTTGGTATTCCAGATGCTAACATATTAAAATGGGATATC
AAAGAAACTTCCCGTGGTGGTCCCTTTGACGAAATTCCACAAGCTGATATTTTTATCAATTGTATATATC
TATCGAAGCCAATTGCTCCTTTCACTAACATGGAGAAACTGAATAATCCTAACAGAAGACTAAGGACCGT
GGTGGACGTATCAGCAGACACTACCAACCCTCACAACCCCATCCCAATATACACTGTGGCTACTGTGTTT
AACAAACCTACCGTTCTGGTACCTACCACTGCCGGGCCTAAATTATCTGTCATCTCTATTGATCACTTGC
CTTCTTTGCTGCCAAGAGAAGCTTCAGAATTTTTCTCTCATGATCTCTTACCATCTTTAGAGCTCCTACC
TCAAAGAAAAACTGCTCCTGTCTGGGTTAGAGCCAAGAAATTGTTCGATAGACATTGCGCTCGTGTTAAA
AGATCTTCAAGATTGGGTCGACGGATCCCCGGGTTAATTAACAGTAAAGGAGAAGAACTTTTCACTGGAG
TTGTCCCAATTCTTGTTGAATTAGATGGTGATGTTAATGGGCACAAATTTTCTGTCAGTGGAGAGGGTGA
AGGTGATGCAACATACGGAAAACTTACCCTTAAATTTATTTGCACTACTGGAAAACTACCTGTTCCATGG
CCAACACTTGTCACTACTTTCACTTATGGTGTTCAATGCTTTTCAAGATACCCAGATCATATGAAACGGC
ATGACTTTTTCAAGAGTGCCATGCCCGAAGGTTATGTACAGGAAAGAACTATATTTTTCAAAGATGACGG
GAACTACAAGACACGTGCTGAAGTCAAGTTTGAAGGTGATACCCTTGTTAATAGAATCGAGTTAAAAGGT
ATTGATTTTAAAGAAGATGGAAACATTCTTGGACACAAATTGGAATACAACTATAACTCACACAATGTAT
ACATCATGGCAGACAAACAAAAGAATGGAATCAAAGTTAACTTCAAAATTAGACACAACATTGAAGATGG
AAGCGTTCAACTAGCAGACCATTATCAACAAAATACTCCAATTGGCGATGGCCCTGTCCTTTTACCAGAC
AACCATTACCTGTCCACACAATCTGCCCTTTCGAAAGATCCCAACGAAAAGAGAGACCACATGGTCCTTC
TTGAGTTTGTAACAGCTGCTGGGATTACACATGGCATGGATGAACTATACAAATAGGGCGCGCCACTTCT
AAATAAGCGAATTTCTTATGATTTATGATTTTTATTATTAAATAAGTTATAAAAAAAATAAGTGTATACA
AATTTTAAAGTGACTCTTAGGTTTTAAAACGAAAATTCTTATTCTTGAGTAACTCTTTCCTGTAGGTCAG
GTTGCTTTCTCAGGTATAGTATGAGGTCGCTCTTATTGACCACACCTCTACCGGCAGCCCTATAGTGAGT
CGTATTACGCGCGCTCACTGGCCGTCGTTTTACAACGTCGTGACTGGGAAAACCCTGGCGTTACCCAACT
TAATCGCCTTGCAGCACATCCCCCTTTCGCCAGCTGGCGTAATAGCGAAGAGGCCCGCACCGATCGCCCT
TCCCAACAGTTGCGCAGCCTGAATGGCGAATGG
[124 nt withheld, positions 2974-3097]
C
[91 nt withheld, positions 3099-3189]
A
[49 nt withheld, positions 3191-3239]
CCTTTGACGTTGGAGTCCACGTTCTTT
[37 nt withheld, positions 3267-3303]
ACCCTATCTCGGTCTATTCTTTTGATTTATAAGGGATTTTGCCGATTTCGGCCTATTGGTTAAAAAATGA
GCTGATTTAACAAAAATTTAACGCGAATTTTAACAAAATATTAACGCTTACAATTTCCTGATGCGGTATT
TTCTCCTTACGCATCTGTGCGGTATTTCACACCGCATAGATCTTATGTATGAAATTCTTAAAAAAGGACA
CCTGTAAGCGTTGATTTCTATGTATGAAGTCCACATTTGATGTAATCATAACAAAGCCTAAAAAATAGGT
ATATCATTTTATAATTATTTGCTGTACAAGTATATCAATAAACTTATATATTACTTGTTTTCTAGATAAG
CTTCGTAACCGACAGTTTCTAACTTTTGTGCTTTGACAAGAACTTCTTCTTCTTGCTTTAATAAAAACTG
TTCCATTTTCGTTGTATAACTTGAATCATAAGCGCCAAGCAGTCTGACAGCCAACAGCGCAGCGTTCGTA
CTATTATTAATAGCGACGGTAGCTACTGGAACACCTCTAGGCATTTGCACAATTGAATGTAAAGAATCTA
CTCCATCTAGACAAGAACCTTTTACGGGCACACCGATGACAGGAAGTGGTGTCATTGCAGCCACCATACC
TGGCAAGTGAGCAGCCCCACCAGCTCCAGCGATAATTGTTTTAATTCCACGCTTGCTTGCGGAAATAGCA
TATGCTGACATCCTATGTGGAGTTCTATGAGCAGAGACTATTGTCACTTCAAATGGAACGCCAAAATCTT
TTAAAACCGCACATGCGGCAGACATTACCGGCAAGTCAGAGTCTGATCCCATGATGATTCCAACCAATGG
TTTGACCATTGCTTCCAAGTCCAACTTTTGAGCGACAGAGATTTTGATTGGAATATCAGTTCTACCTGTA
ATGTAGTTCAGCCTTTGTTCACATTCCGCCATACTGGAGGCAATAATATTTATGTGACCTACTTTTCTGT
TAGGTCTAGACTCTTTTCCATATAAGTACACTGAGGAACCTGGAGTCGCCAATGCTCTTTCGCAAGTTTC
TAGCTCTTTATCTTTTGTATGTTTGTCTCCAAGAACATTTAGCATAATGGCGTTCGTTGTAATGGTGGAG
AAAGATGTGAAATTCTTTGGCATTGGCAAATCCAATATTGATCTCAAATGAGCTTCAAATTGAGAAGTGA
CGCAAGCATCAATGGTATAATGTCCAGAGTTGTGAGGCCTTGGGGCAATTTCGTTAATAAGCAATTCCCC
TGTTTCTAAATAGAACATTTCCACACCAAATATACCACAACCGGGAAAAGATTTGATTGCATTTTCTGCC
AACAACTTCGCCTTAAGTTGAACGGAGTCCGGAACTCTAGCAGGCGCATAACATAAGTCACAAATATTGT
CCTTGTGGATAGTCTCTACAATTGGGTAAGAAAACACTAAACCGTTAACAGACCTCACAATCATGACTGC
TAATTCTTTAGTAAATGGTGCCCATTTTTCGGCGTACAAAGGACGATCCTTCAGTACTTCCAAAGCTTCC
GGAATCATTTCCTTATTCTTTACAACGAAGTTACCTCTTCCATCGTATGCCAAAGTCCTCGACTTCAAGA
CGAATGGAAAACCCAAATCTCTTCCAACATTCAATAGGGACGTCTCACTGGCTTGTTCCACAGGAACACT
TTGGGTAACTGCTATACCATTTTTGATTAAATGCTCTTTTTGAATATATTTGTCTTGTATCAATCTGATT
GTTTCTGGAGAAGGGTAAATTTTTAATTTGGGATGTTTTACTTGAAGATTCTTTAGTGTAGGAACATCAA
CATGCTCAATCTCAATCGTTAGCACATCACATTTTTCAGCTAGTTTTTCGATATCAAGAGGATTGGAAAA
GGAGCCATTAACGTGGTCATTGGAGTTGCTTATTTGTTTGGCAGGAGAATTTTCAGCATCTAGTATTACC
GTCTTAATGTTGAGCCTGTTTGCTGCCTCAACAATCATACGTCCCAATTGTCCCCCTCCTAATATACCAA
CTGTTCTAGAATCCATACTTGATTGTTTTGTCCGATTTTCTTGTTTTTCTTGATTGTTATAGTAGGATGT
ACTTAGAAGAGAGATCCAACGATTTTACGCACCAATTTATACATGAAATGCTCCATAATATTGTCCATTT
AGTTCTTAATAAAAGGTCAGCAAGAGTCAATCACTTAGTATTACCCGGTTCGTAGCCATGCAACAAGAGT
CATTTGTCAGCATAGCTGTAATAATCAATCATGACGTAAGAAATGTATCATAATTAAAAGTTGTTAAAGA
TGTCAGTGTTATGTTGGTGTTACAAAATTCTCGGCTTCTCACTAATATTTAATATCTCTTAAATTTTATC
TGTCTTTGATTCTTTTAAGAAAAGTTATGTATTATTCAAGAATTAATTCAGATCTATTCTTTTGATTTAT
AAGGGATTTTGCCGATTTCGGCCTATTGGTTAAAAAATGAGCTGATTTAACAAAAATTTAACGCGAATTT
TAACAAAATATTAACGCTTACAATTTCCTGATGCGGTATTTTCTCCTTACGCATCTGTGCGGTATTTCAC
ACCGCATATGGTGCACTCTCAGTACAATCTGCTCTGATGCCGCATAGTTAAGCCAGCCCCGACACCCGCC
AACACCCGCTGACGCGCCCTGACGGGCTTGTCTGCTCCCGGCATCCGCTTACAGACAAGCTGTGACCGTC
TCCGGGAGCTGCATGTGTCAGAGGTTTTCACCGTCATCACCGAAACGCGCGAGACGAAAGGGCCTCGTGA
TACGCCTATTTTTATAGGTTAATGTCATGATCTTTTTGTGTGGTGCCCTCCTCCTTGTCAATATTAATGT
TAAAGTGCAATTCTTTTTCCTTATCACGTTGAGCCATTAGTATCAATTTGCTTACCTGTATTCCTTTACA
TCCTCCTTTTTCTCCTTCTTGATAAATGTATGTAGATTGCGTATATAGTTTCGTCTACCCTATGAACATA
TTCCATTTTGTAATTTCGTGTCGTTTCTATTATGAATTTCATTTATAAAGTTTATGTACAAATATCATAA
AAAAAGAGAATCTTTTTAAGCAAGGATTTTCTTAACTTCTTCGGCGACAGCATCACCGACTTCGGTGGTA
CTGTTGGAACCACCTAAATCACCAGTTCTGATACCTGCATCCAAAACCTTTTTAACTGCATCTTCAATGG
CCTTACCTTCTTCAGGCAAGTTCAATGACAATTTCAACATCATTGCAGCAGACAAGATAGTGGCGATAGG
GTTGACCTTATTCTTTGGCAAATCTGGAGCAGAACCGTGGCATGGTTCGTACAAACCAAATGCGGTGTTC
TTGTCTGGCAAAGAGGCCAAGGACGCAGATGGCAACAAACCCAAGGAACCTGGGATAACGGAGGCTTCAT
CGGAGATGATATCACCAAACATGTTGCTGGTGATTATAATACCATTTAGGTGGGTTGGGTTCTTAACTAG
GATCATGGCGGCAGAATCAATCAATTGATGTTGAACCTTCAATGTAGGGAATTCGTTCTTGATGGTTTCC
TCCACAGTTTTTCTCCATAATCTTGAAGAGGCCAAAACATTAGCTTTATCCAAGGACCAAATAGGCAATG
GTGGCTCATGTTGTAGGGCCATGAAAGCGGCCATTCTTGTGATTCTTTGCACTTCTGGAACGGTGTATTG
TTCACTATCCCAAGCGACACCATCACCATCGTCTTCCTTTCTCTTACCAAAGTAAATACCTCCCACTAAT
TCTCTGACAACAACGAAGTCAGTACCTTTAGCAAATTGTGGCTTGATTGGAGATAAGTCTAAAAGAGAGT
CGGATGCAAAGTTACATGGTCTTAAGTTGGCGTACAATTGAAGTTCTTTACGGATTTTTAGTAAACCTTG
TTCAGGTCTAACACTACCGGTACCCCATTTAGGACCACCCACAGCACCTAACAAAACGGCATCAGCCTTC
TTGGAGGCTTCCAGCGCCTCATCTGGAAGTGGAACACCTGTAGCATCGATAGCAGCACCACCAATTAAAT
GATTTTCGAAATCGAACTTGACATTGGAACGAACATCAGAAATAGCTTTAAGAACCTTAATGGCTTCGGC
TGTGATTTCTTGACCAACGTGGTCACCTGGCAAAACGACGATCTTCTTAGGGGCAGACATTAGAATGGTA
TATCCTTGAAATATATATATATATATTGCTGAAATGTAAAAGGTAAGAAAAGTTAGAAAGTAAGACGATT
GCTAACCACCTATTGGAAAAAACAATAGGTCCTTAAATAATATTGTCAACTTCAAGTATTGTGATGCAAG
CATTTAGTCATGAACGCTTCTCTATTCTATATGAAAAGCCGGTTCCGGCGCTCTCACCTTTCCTTTTTCT
CCCAATTTTTCAGTTGAAAAAGGTATATGCGTCAGGCGACCTCTGAAATTAACAAAAAATTTCCAGTCAT
CGAATTTGATTCTGTGCGATAGCGCCCCTGTGTGTTCTCGTTATGTTGAGGAAAAAAATAATGGTTGCTA
AGAGATTCGAACTCTTGCATCTTACGATACCTGAGTATTCCCACAGTTAACTGCGGTCAAGATATTTCTT
GAATCAGGCGCCTTAGACCGCTCGGCCAAACAACCAATTACTTGTTGAGAAATAGAGTATAATTATCCTA
TAAATATAACGTTTTTGAACACACATGAACAAGGAAGTACAGGAGACGTCAGGTGGCACTTTTCGGGGAA
ATGTGCGCGGAACCCCTATTTGTTTATTTTTCTAAATACATTCAAATATGTATCCGCTCATGAGACAATA
ACCCTGATAAATGCTTCAATAATATTGAAAAAGGAAGAGTATGAGTATTCAACATTTCCGTGTCGCCCTT
ATTCCCTTTTTTGCGGCATTTTGCCTTCCTGTTTTTGCTCACCCAGAAACGCTGGTGAAAGTAAAAGATG
CTGAAGATCAGTTGGGTGCACGAGTGGGTTACATCGAACTGGATCTCAACAGCGGTAAGATCCTTGAGAG
TTTTCGCCCCGAAGAACGTTTTCCAATGATGAGCACTTTTAAAGTTCTGCTATGTGGCGCGGTATTATCC
CGTATTGACGCCGGGCAAGAGCAACTCGGTCGCCGCATACACTATTCTCAGAATGACTTGGTTGAGTACT
CACCAGTCACAGAAAAGCATCTTACGGATGGCATGACAGTAAGAGAATTATGCAGTGCTGCCATAACCAT
GAGTGATAACACTGCGGCCAACTTACTTCTGACAACGATCGGAGGACCGAAGGAGCTAACCGCTTTTTTG
CACAACATGGGGGATCATGTAACTCGCCTTGATCGTTGGGAACCGGAGCTGAATGAAGCCATACCAAACG
ACGAGCGTGACACCACGATGCCTGTAGCAATGGCAACAACGTTGCGCAAACTATTAACTGGCGAACTACT
TACTCTAGCTTCCCGGCAACAATTAATAGACTGGATGGAGGCGGATAAAGTTGCAGGACCACTTCTGCGC
TCGGCCCTTCCGGCTGGCTGGTTTATTGCTGATAAATCTGGAGCCGGTGAGCGTGGGTCTCGCGGTATCA
TTGCAGCACTGGGGCCAGATGGTAAGCCCTCCCGTATCGTAGTTATCTACACGACGGGGAGTCAGGCAAC
TATGGATGAACGAAATAGACAGATCGCTGAGATAGGTGCCTCACTGATTAAGCATTGGTAACTGTCAGAC
CAAGTTTACTCATATATACTTTAGATTGATTTAAAACTTCATTTTTAATTTAAAAGGATCTAGGTGAAGA
TCCTTTTTGATAATCTCATGACCAAAATCCCTTAACGTGAGTTTTCGTTCCACTGAGCGTCAGACCCCGT
AGAAAAGATCAAAGGATCTTCTTGAGATCCTTTTTTTCTGCGCGTAATCTGCTGCTTGCAAACAAAAAAA
CCACCGCTACCAGCGGTGGTTTGTTTGCCGGATCAAGAGCTACCAACTCTTTTTCCGAAGGTAACTGGCT
TCAGCAGAGCGCAGATACCAAATACTGTTCTTCTAGTGTAGCCGTAGTTAGGCCACCACTTCAAGAACTC
TGTAGCACCGCCTACATACCTCGCTCTGCTAATCCTGTTACCAGTGGCTGCTGCCAGTGGCGATAAGTCG
TGTCTTACCGGGTTGGACTCAAGACGATAGTTACCGGATAAGGCGCAGCGGTCGGGCTGAACGGGGGGTT
CGTGCACACAGCCCAGCTTGGAGCGAACGACCTACACCGAACTGAGATACCTACAGCGTGAGCTATGAGA
AAGCGCCACGCTTCCCGAAGGGAGAAAGGCGGACAGGTATCCGGTAAGCGGCAGGGTCGGAACAGGAGAG
CGCACGAGGGAGCTTCCAGGGGGAAACGCCTGGTATCTTTATAGTCCTGTCGGGTTTCGCCACCTCTGAC
TTGAGCGTCGATTTTTGTGATGCTCGTCAGGGGGGCGGAGCCTATGGAAAAACGCCAGCAACGCGGCCTT
TTTACGGTTCCTGGCCTTTTGCTGGCCTTTTGCTCACATGTTCTTTCCTGCGTTATCCCCTGATTCTGTG
GATAACCGTATTACCGCCTTTGAGTGAGCTGATACCGCTCGCCGCAGCCGAACGACCGAGCGCAGCGAGT
CAGTGAGCGAGGAAGCGGAAGAGCGCCCAATACGCAAACCGCCTCTCCCCGCGCGTTGGCCGATTCATTA
ATGCAGCTGGCACGACAGGTTTCCCGACTGGAAAGCGGGCAGTGAGCGCAACGCAATTAATGTGAGTTAG
CTCACTCATTAGGCACCCCAGGCTTTACACTTTATGCTTCCGGCTCGTATGTTGTGTGGAATTGTGAGCG
GATAACAATTTCACACAGGAAACAGCTATGACCATGATTACGCCAAGCGCGCAATTAACCCTCACTAAAG
GGAACAAAAGCTGGAGCTCCACCGCGGTGGCGGCC
